Addgene plasmid #108999: pDM1514
Purpose: (Empty Backbone) safe haven knock-in plasmid for the act5 locus, N-terminal mCherry tagging
Depositing lab: Rob Kay. Depositing organization: MRC Laboratory of Molecular Biology. Publication: Rapid and efficient genetic engineering of both wild type and axenic strains of Dictyostelium discoideum. Paschke P, Knecht DA, Silale A, Traynor D, Williams TD, Thomason PA, Insall RH, Chubb JR, Kay RR, Veltman DM. PLoS One. 2018 May 30;13(5):e0196809. doi: 10.1371/journal.pone.0196809. eCollection 2018. PubMed 29847546.
Backbone
  Vector backbone: pDM1501
  Backbone size (bp): 6153
  Vector type: safe haven knock-in plasmid for the act5 locus, N-terminal mCherry tagging
  Selectable markers: Hygromycin
  Tag / fusion protein: mCherry (N terminal on backbone)
Growth in bacteria
  Bacterial resistance: Ampicillin, 100 μg/mL
  Growth temperature: 30°C
  Growth strain: NEB Stable
  Copy number: Low Copy
Gene/Insert
  Gene/Insert name: None
  Tag / fusion protein: mCherry (N terminal on backbone)
Terms and licenses: Academic/Nonprofit Terms; Industry Terms: Not Available to Industry
Depositor comments: Due to difficulties in assembling repetitive elements within the plasmid, Addgene NGS may have some ambiguous bases and show minor differences compared to the depositor sequence. Please use the assembled depositor sequence if necessary.
How to cite: pDM1514 was a gift from Rob Kay (Addgene plasmid # 108999 ; http://n2t.net/addgene:108999 ; RRID:Addgene_108999)
