[The description below was written by a language model from this plasmid's Addgene catalogue record and pLannotate feature annotations shown in this document.]
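Description:
pDM1514 is an empty-backbone knock-in plasmid derived from pDM1501, designed to integrate an expression cassette at the act5 locus of Dictyostelium discoideum, which the record treats as a "safe haven" site for transgenes. It carries no insert. A gene of interest is meant to be cloned downstream of the backbone-encoded mCherry coding sequence, so the protein is made as an N-terminal mCherry fusion. In bacteria the plasmid is maintained through a ColE1/pUC-type origin and an ampicillin resistance gene (bla) with its own promoter. The origin type is normally high copy, but the catalogue lists the plasmid as low copy and names a recombination-reducing host strain, which fits the depositor's note that the plasmid contains repetitive elements.

Selection in the target organism is by hygromycin. The hygromycin phosphotransferase gene lies just downstream of mCherry in the opposite orientation and sits between two loxP sites in the same orientation. Cre recombinase can therefore excise the marker after integration, allowing it to be reused in later rounds of engineering. The feature tables do not annotate the act5 homology regions, the promoter driving the mCherry fusion, or the regulatory elements of the resistance cassette, so these are not described in the record. The very short hits to yeast ARG4, URA3 and CEN4 elements and to a synthetic poly(A) signal span only about 17 to 21 bases and are most likely spurious matches in AT-rich sequence rather than functional parts.

The repository's own sequence is a partial assembly that differs by a few bases from the depositor's full sequence, and the depositor recommends the latter as the reference. The plasmid is used for stable, single-locus expression of red-fluorescent fusion proteins in both wild-type and axenic Dictyostelium strains.
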