Features (pLannotate 1.2.2; 11 found; start..end, strand, type, name):
    147..163     +  promoter       ARG4 promoter (fragment): S. cerevisiae ARG4
    474..494     +  polyA_signal   poly(A) signal (fragment): synthetic polyadenylation signal
    726..1433    +  CDS            mCherry: mCherry is a basic (constitutively fluorescent) red fluorescent protein published in 2004, derived from Discosoma sp.. It is reported to be a very rapidly-maturing monomer with low acid sensitivity.
   1497..1530    -  protein_bind   loxP: Cre-mediated recombination occurs in the 8-bp core sequence (GCATACAT). Cre recombinase
   1808..2843    -  CDS            HygR (fragment): hygromycin B phosphotransferase confers resistance to hygromycin
   2941..2961    -  promoter       URA3 promoter (fragment): S. cerevisiae URA3
   3193..3211    -  misc_feature   CEN4 (fragment): S. cerevisiae CEN4 centromere
   3280..3313    -  protein_bind   loxP: Cre-mediated recombination occurs in the 8-bp core sequence (GCATACAT). Cre recombinase
   4346..4934    -  rep_origin     ori: high-copy-number ColE1/pMB1/pBR322/pUC origin of replication
   5105..5965    -  CDS            AmpR: β-lactamase; bla; confers resistance to ampicillin, carbenicillin, and related antibiotics
   5966..6070    -  promoter       AmpR promoter: bla
>Addgene plasmid #108999 | pDM1514 | depositor full sequence | sequence record 205379 | Full Sequence
ACTAGCGCCGGCATTACATGTCCATTTATTAGAAGGATTCAATCAAAAATTAACACCAGGTATATTACCA
GATGGCATTAATAATTTATATTCTTTAATATTGGAAAAAGAAAAAAATAAATAAACAATCAATCAGAAAA
GATAATTGAAAAAAAAAAAAAAGAAAATGTTTAATAAGAATTAATTTGGAAGTAAAATAATTTTTGGATG
AGTAAATATTAATAAACTCACAATTAAAATTTAGAATCCAAAAAAATGAAAAAAAAAAAAATTTTTAAAA
CAGAATGGTTGCATTCATTTTTTTTTTTTTTTTTTTATATCTTTTGGGTATTTTTGGGTGTTCTATTTAT
CTGGATAAAAAATAAAATGGAATATAGTTTTATATATATATTTTTTTCGTATCAAGCTTGAATGTTTTTA
TCAATAATATGATTGTTGGTTGCTTTATTTTATTTGAAAAAAAAATTAATTTTTAAAATATCTTTTTTTT
CATTTTATTTGAAAAAAAAAAAAAAAAAAAATGGTTTTGAAAATTTTTAAAAAAATGGTTGGGTCACCCA
CAATTCTTATAAAAAAAAGCCATTTGGATAGTTTTTTTTTTTTTTTTTTTTATTTTTTTTATTTTTTTTT
TTTTGAGATTTGGTATAAATACAAAAAAAAAATTGTTTTTAAATCATTATTAATAAAAACTTAAAATAAA
TTATATATAAAAAAAGATCCAAAAAATGGTTTCAAAAGGTGAAGAAGATAATATGGCAATTATTAAAGAA
TTTATGAGATTTAAAGTTCATATGGAAGGTTCAGTTAATGGTCATGAATTTGAAATTGAAGGTGAAGGTG
AAGGTAGACCATATGAAGGTACACAAACAGCAAAATTAAAAGTTACAAAAGGTGGTCCATTACCATTTGC
ATGGGATATTTTATCACCACAATTTATGTATGGTTCAAAAGCATATGTTAAACATCCAGCAGATATTCCA
GATTATTTAAAATTATCATTTCCAGAAGGTTTTAAATGGGAAAGAGTTATGAATTTTGAAGATGGTGGTG
TTGTTACAGTTACACAAGATTCATCATTACAAGATGGTGAATTTATTTATAAAGTTAAATTAAGAGGTAC
AAATTTTCCATCAGATGGTCCAGTTATGCAAAAAAAAACAATGGGTTGGGAAGCATCATCAGAAAGAATG
TATCCAGAAGATGGTGCATTAAAAGGTGAAATTAAACAAAGATTAAAATTAAAAGATGGTGGTCATTATG
ATGCAGAAGTTAAAACAACATATAAAGCAAAAAAACCAGTTCAATTACCAGGTGCATATAATGTTAATAT
TAAATTAGATATTACATCACATAATGAAGATTATACAATTGTTGAACAATATGAAAGAGCAGAAGGTAGA
CATTCAACAGGTGGTATGGATGAATTATATAAAGGTGGTTCAGGAGGTAGTAGATCTTCAACTAGTATAA
AATAAATAAATTGTGGATCTGATATCATAACTTCGTATAATGTATGCTATACGAAGTTATACTACTCTCG
AGATTTTATTTAATATACTAAATAATAAAAAAGTTAAAAAATGATCATTGGATAAATTTTTTATAATTAT
AAATAAAGATAATAATTTTTTTTTTAACAAAACTAAAAATAAAAATAATAAAATAATTGTTAAAATAGGT
TTTTTTTTTTTTTTTTTTTTTTTAATAAATGGTATTTATTAATTTATTTGTTGTGTGTGTTTTTTTTTTT
ATAATATTTTTTTTTTTAGCATTGAATTAAGAAGAAATCAAATTGATGCGGCCGCTTAGTTAGCCTCCCC
CATCTCCCGATCCGGACGAGTGCTGGGGCGTCGGTTTCCACTATCGGCGAGTACTTCTACACAGCCATCG
GTCCAGACGGCCGCGCTTCTGCGGGCGATTTGTGTACGCCCGACAGTCCCGGCTCCGGATCGGACGATTG
CGTCGCATCGACCCTGCGCCCAAGCTGCATCATCGAAATTGCCGTCAACCAAGCTCTGATAGAGTTGGTC
AAGACCAATGCGGAGCATATACGCCCGGAGCCGCGGCGATCCTGCAAGCTCCGGATGCCTCCGCTCGAAG
TAGCGCGTCTGCTGCTCCATACAAGCCAACCACGGCCTCCAGAAGAAGATGTTGGCGACCTCGTATTGGG
AATCCCCGAACATCGCCTCGCTCCAGTCAATGACCGCTGTTATGCGGCCATTGTCCGTCAGGACATTGTT
GGAGCCGAAATCCGCGTGCACGAGGTGCCGGACTTCGGGGCAGTCCTCGGCCCAAAGCATCAGCTCATCG
AGAGCCTGCGCGACGGACGCACTGACGGTGTCGTCCATCACAGTTTGCCAGTGATACACATGGGGATCAG
CAATCGCGCATATGAAATCACGCCATGTAGTGTATTGACCGATTCCTTGCGGTCCGAATGGGCCGAACCC
GCTCGTCTGGCTAAGATCGGCCGCAGCGATCGCATCCATGGCCTCCGCGACCGGCTGCAGAACAGCGGGC
AGTTCGGTTTCAGGCAGGTCTTGCAACGTGACACCCTGTGCACGGCGGGAGATGCAATAGGTCAGGCTCT
CGCTGAACTCCCCAATGTCAAGCACTTCCGGAATCGGGAGCGCGGCCGATGCAAAGTGCCGATAAACATA
ACGATCTTTGTAGAAACCATCGGCGCAGCTATTTACCCGCAGGACATATCCACGCCCTCCTACATCGAAG
CTGAAAGCACGAGATTCTTCGCCCTCCGAGAGCTGCATCAGGTCGGAGACGCTGTCGAACTTTTCGATCA
GAAACTTCTCGACAGACGTCGCGGTGAGTTCAGGCTTTTTCATTAGGTCTTGTTGAGAAATGTTAAATTG
ATCCATTTTTTGCTAGCTGTGAAATTAGTTTAAAATACAAATAAAGAGTTATAATAATATACAGTTGAAT
AAAAAAAAAAAAAATGAATTGGAAAATTTATTTTTATATGAAGAAAAAAAAATTTTGAAAAAAAAAAAAA
AAATTAAAAAAAAAAAAAAAAAAAAAAAAAATTAAAAATAATTCAACTGTGGGTGACCCAAATTTTATTT
AAAAAAAAAAAAAAAATGGATCACTTTTGGGTGGTTGGAAAAAAAAAAAAAAAAAAATTGAAAATATAAT
GTTAGTCATATGATTAATCATTAATTAATTCTTTTTTTTTTTTTTTTTATTTTTTATTTTTTTTTTTTCA
ATATTCCAATTATGACACACACTAACATCACAAAATACAAAATTTTGGGATCCACTACTATAACTTCGTA
TAATGTATGCTATACGAAGTTATTTAATTAATTAAGATATCAAGCTTGTCCACAGAAAATGTTTCTAAAC
AAAAAAAAAAAACCGAGTGATGAAAGCGCTTCTCACAAAATTATTTATGTAAAATATTTAATAAAATACA
TTATTTAAATCTTTTTTATTTTTTTTAGTTGTTGATCTTTATCCGACTTTAAAAATAAAAAAATTGTAAA
AAAAAAAAAAGTTTATTTGTTTAATTTTATTGTTGTTTTTAATTTTTTACAACCATTAATTTATAAAACC
AACACCTAACTATAATGAAATACAATTTGTATCTTGGAAAAAAAAAAATTAATAATATAAATAAAATGTA
AACAAGTATCCGGTGGAAGGAACTAACAGTTGCCTTATCCAGTTCAAAAAAAAAAAAAAAAAAAGAAATT
AAATTACCATTTTATATTTAACTAAAATAAATTAAAAGGTTTATTTTAATAATAGATTTATTATTTTTTA
AAAATCAATAATTAATGTTGGATAAGATGAACGAATAAAAGATAGAGTTTCAGGTCTTTTAAATGATGAG
GATTTATGAATTCTTAAAAGTTTTGGGCAAGAGAAAATGATTTTAACGATTGAACCATCACTAATTGCAA
AATCTCTTGAACTAAGAGTTTTTAAGTTTGAAGCAAGTGGAGAATTACAAAGAGCAATCATAGAGTTATC
AGTTAAATCATAACAACAAGATAAAGATAAAGAACTAATATGATGTAAATTTTCAATCATACCTCTAAAA
GAAACATCATTCATACTTTTTGGATAAATTAAATCTAATGAATCTAAATTTGGAAATAGTAAACCAATAT
TTGGCCGGCAGAGGCGGTTTGCGTATTGGGCGCTCTTCCGCTTCCTCGCTCACTGACTCGCTGCGCTCGG
TCGTTCGGCTGCGGCGAGCGGTATCAGCTCACTCAAAGGCGGTAATACGGTTATCCACAGAATCAGGGGA
TAACGCAGGAAAGAACATGTGAGCAAAAGGCCAGCAAAAGGCCAGGAACCGTAAAAAGGCCGCGTTGCTG
GCGTTTTTCCATAGGCTCCGCCCCCCTGACGAGCATCACAAAAATCGACGCTCAAGTCAGAGGTGGCGAA
ACCCGACAGGACTATAAAGATACCAGGCGTTTCCCCCTGGAAGCTCCCTCGTGCGCTCTCCTGTTCCGAC
CCTGCCGCTTACCGGATACCTGTCCGCCTTTCTCCCTTCGGGAAGCGTGGCGCTTTCTCATAGCTCACGC
TGTAGGTATCTCAGTTCGGTGTAGGTCGTTCGCTCCAAGCTGGGCTGTGTGCACGAACCCCCCGTTCAGC
CCGACCGCTGCGCCTTATCCGGTAACTATCGTCTTGAGTCCAACCCGGTAAGACACGACTTATCGCCACT
GGCAGCAGCCACTGGTAACAGGATTAGCAGAGCGAGGTATGTAGGCGGTGCTACAGAGTTCTTGAAGTGG
TGGCCTAACTACGGCTACACTAGAAGGACAGTATTTGGTATCTGCGCTCTGCTGAAGCCAGTTACCTTCG
GAAAAAGAGTTGGTAGCTCTTGATCCGGCAAACAAACCACCGCTGGTAGCGGTGGTTTTTTTGTTTGCAA
GCAGCAGATTACGCGCAGAAAAAAAGGATCTCAAGAAGATCCTTTGATCTTTTCTACGGGGTCTGACGCT
CAGTGGAACGAAAACTCACGTTAAGGGATTTTGGTCATGAGATTATCAAAAAGGATCTTCACCTAGATCC
TTTTAAATTAAAAATGAAGTTTTAAATCAATCTAAAGTATATATGAGTAAACTTGGTCTGACAGTTACCA
ATGCTTAATCAGTGAGGCACCTATCTCAGCGATCTGTCTATTTCGTTCATCCATAGTTGCCTGACTCCCC
GTCGTGTAGATAACTACGATACGGGAGGGCTTACCATCTGGCCCCAGTGCTGCAATGATACCGCGAGACC
CACGCTCACCGGCTCCAGATTTATCAGCAATAAACCAGCCAGCCGGAAGGGCCGAGCGCAGAAGTGGTCC
TGCAACTTTATCCGCCTCCATCCAGTCTATTAATTGTTGCCGGGAAGCTAGAGTAAGTAGTTCGCCAGTT
AATAGTTTGCGCAACGTTGTTGCCATTGCTACAGGCATCGTGGTGTCACGCTCGTCGTTTGGTATGGCTT
CATTCAGCTCCGGTTCCCAACGATCAAGGCGAGTTACATGATCCCCCATGTTGTGCAAAAAAGCGGTTAG
CTCCTTCGGTCCTCCGATCGTTGTCAGAAGTAAGTTGGCCGCAGTGTTATCACTCATGGTTATGGCAGCA
CTGCATAATTCTCTTACTGTCATGCCATCCGTAAGATGCTTTTCTGTGACTGGTGAGTACTCAACCAAGT
CATTCTGAGAATAGTGTATGCGGCGACCGAGTTGCTCTTGCCCGGCGTCAATACGGGATAATACCGCGCC
ACATAGCAGAACTTTAAAAGTGCTCATCATTGGAAAACGTTCTTCGGGGCGAAAACTCTCAAGGATCTTA
CCGCTGTTGAGATCCAGTTCGATGTAACCCACTCGTGCACCCAACTGATCTTCAGCATCTTTTACTTTCA
CCAGCGTTTCTGGGTGAGCAAAAACAGGAAGGCAAAATGCCGCAAAAAAGGGAATAAGGGCGACACGGAA
ATGTTGAATACTCATACTCTTCCTTTTTCAATATTATTGAAGCATTTATCAGGGTTATTGTCTCATGAGC
GGATACATATTTGAATGTATTTAGAAAAATAAACAAATAGGGGTTCCGCGCACATTTCCCCGAAAAGTGC
CACCTGACGCGCCCTGTAGCGGGATCA
