Features (pLannotate 1.2.2; 10 found; start..end, strand, type, name):
    147..163     +  promoter       ARG4 promoter (fragment): S. cerevisiae ARG4
    472..492     +  polyA_signal   poly(A) signal (fragment): synthetic polyadenylation signal
    724..1431    +  CDS            mCherry: mCherry is a basic (constitutively fluorescent) red fluorescent protein published in 2004, derived from Discosoma sp.. It is reported to be a very rapidly-maturing monomer with low acid sensitivity.
   1495..1528    -  protein_bind   loxP: Cre-mediated recombination occurs in the 8-bp core sequence (GCATACAT). Cre recombinase
   1804..2839    -  CDS            HygR (fragment): hygromycin B phosphotransferase confers resistance to hygromycin
   3189..3207    -  misc_feature   CEN4 (fragment): S. cerevisiae CEN4 centromere
   3275..3308    -  protein_bind   loxP: Cre-mediated recombination occurs in the 8-bp core sequence (GCATACAT). Cre recombinase
   4341..4929    -  rep_origin     ori: high-copy-number ColE1/pMB1/pBR322/pUC origin of replication
   5100..5960    -  CDS            AmpR: β-lactamase; bla; confers resistance to ampicillin, carbenicillin, and related antibiotics
   5961..6065    -  promoter       AmpR promoter: bla
>Addgene plasmid #108999 | pDM1514 | addgene full sequence | sequence record 215692 | Addgene Partial NGS Result
ACTAGCGCCGGCATTACATGTCCATTTATTAGAAGGATTCAATCAAAAATTAACACCAGGTATATTACCA
GATGGCATTAATAATTTATATTCTTTAATATTGGAAAAAGAAAAAAATAAATAAACAATCAATCAGAAAA
GATAATTGAAAAAAAAAAAAAAGAAAATGTTTAATAAGAATTAATTTGGAAGTAAAATAATTTTTGGATG
AGTAAATATTAATAAACTCACAATTAAAATTTAGAATCCAAAAAAATGAAAAAAAAAAAAATTTTTAAAA
CAGAATGGTTGCATTCATTTTTTTTTTTTTTTTTATATCTTTTGGGTATTTTTGGGTGTTCTATTTATCT
GGATAAAAAATAAAATGGAATATAGTTTTATATATATATTTTTTTCGTATCAAGCTTGAATGTTTTTATC
AATAATATGATTGTTGGTTGCTTTATTTTATTTGAAAAAAAAATTAATTTTTAAAATATCTTTTTTTTCA
TTTTATTTGAAAAAAAAAAAAAAAAAAAATGGTTTTGAAAATTTTTAAAAAAATGGTTGGGTCACCCACA
ATTCTTATAAAAAAAAGCCATTTGGATAGTTTTTTTTTTTTTTTTTTTTATTTTTTTTATTTTTTTTTTT
TTGAGATTTGGTATAAATACAAAAAAAAAATTGTTTTTAAATCATTATTAATAAAAACTTAAAATAAATT
ATATATAAAAAAAGATCCAAAAAATGGTTTCAAAAGGTGAAGAAGATAATATGGCAATTATTAAAGAATT
TATGAGATTTAAAGTTCATATGGAAGGTTCAGTTAATGGTCATGAATTTGAAATTGAAGGTGAAGGTGAA
GGTAGACCATATGAAGGTACACAAACAGCAAAATTAAAAGTTACAAAAGGTGGTCCATTACCATTTGCAT
GGGATATTTTATCACCACAATTTATGTATGGTTCAAAAGCATATGTTAAACATCCAGCAGATATTCCAGA
TTATTTAAAATTATCATTTCCAGAAGGTTTTAAATGGGAAAGAGTTATGAATTTTGAAGATGGTGGTGTT
GTTACAGTTACACAAGATTCATCATTACAAGATGGTGAATTTATTTATAAAGTTAAATTAAGAGGTACAA
ATTTTCCATCAGATGGTCCAGTTATGCAAAAGAAAACAATGGGTTGGGAAGCATCATCAGAAAGAATGTA
TCCAGAAGATGGTGCATTAAAAGGTGAAATTAAACAAAGATTAAAATTAAAAGATGGTGGTCATTATGAT
GCAGAAGTTAAAACAACATATAAAGCAAAAAAACCAGTTCAATTACCAGGTGCATATAATGTTAATATTA
AATTAGATATTACATCACATAATGAAGATTATACAATTGTTGAACAATATGAAAGAGCAGAAGGTAGACA
TTCAACAGGTGGTATGGATGAATTATATAAAGGTGGTTCAGGAGGTAGTAGATCTTCAACTAGTATAAAA
TAAATAAATTGTGGATCTGATATCATAACTTCGTATAATGTATGCTATACGAAGTTATACTACTCTCGAG
ATTTTATTTAATATACTAAATAATAAAAAAGTTAAAAAATGATCATTGGATAAATTTTTTATAATTATAA
ATAAAGATAATAATTTTTTTTTTAACAAAACTAAAAATAAAAATAATAAAATAATTGTTAAAATAGGTTT
TTTTTTTTTTTTTTTTTTTTAATAAATGGTATTTATTAATTTATTTGTTGTGTGTGTTTTTTTTTTATAA
TATTTTTTTTTTTAGCATTGAATTAAGAAGAAATCAAATTGATGCGGCCGCTTAGTTAGCCTCCCCCATC
TCCCGATCCGGACGAGTGCTGGGGCGTCGGTTTCCACTATCGGCGAGTACTTCTACACAGCCATCGGTCC
AGACGGCCGCGCTTCTGCGGGCGATTTGTGTACGCCCGACAGTCCCGGCTCCGGATCGGACGATTGCGTC
GCATCGACCCTGCGCCCAAGCTGCATCATCGAAATTGCCGTCAACCAAGCTCTGATAGAGTTGGTCAAGA
CCAATGCGGAGCATATACGCCCGGAGCCGCGGCGATCCTGCAAGCTCCGGATGCCTCCGCTCGAAGTAGC
GCGTCTGCTGCTCCATACAAGCCAACCACGGCCTCCAGAAGAAGATGTTGGCGACCTCGTATTGGGAATC
CCCGAACATCGCCTCGCTCCAGTCAATGACCGCTGTTATGCGGCCATTGTCCGTCAGGACATTGTTGGAG
CCGAAATCCGCGTGCACGAGGTGCCGGACTTCGGGGCAGTCCTCGGCCCAAAGCATCAGCTCATCGAGAG
CCTGCGCGACGGACGCACTGACGGTGTCGTCCATCACAGTTTGCCAGTGATACACATGGGGATCAGCAAT
CGCGCATATGAAATCACGCCATGTAGTGTATTGACCGATTCCTTGCGGTCCGAATGGGCCGAACCCGCTC
GTCTGGCTAAGATCGGCCGCAGCGATCGCATCCATGGCCTCCGCGACCGGCTGCAGAACAGCGGGCAGTT
CGGTTTCAGGCAGGTCTTGCAACGTGACACCCTGTGCACGGCGGGAGATGCAATAGGTCAGGCTCTCGCT
GAACTCCCCAATGTCAAGCACTTCCGGAATCGGGAGCGCGGCCGATGCAAAGTGCCGATAAACATAACGA
TCTTTGTAGAAACCATCGGCGCAGCTATTTACCCGCAGGACATATCCACGCCCTCCTACATCGAAGCTGA
AAGCACGAGATTCTTCGCCCTCCGAGAGCTGCATCAGGTCGGAGACGCTGTCGAACTTTTCGATCAGAAA
CTTCTCGACAGACGTCGCGGTGAGTTCAGGCTTTTTCATTAGGTCTTGTTGAGAAATGTTAAATTGATCC
ATTTTTTGCTAGCTGTGAAATTAGTTTAAAATACAAATAAAGAGTTATAATAATATACAGTTGAATAAAA
AAAAAAAAAATRAATTGGAAAATTTATTTTTATATRAAAAAAAAAAAATTTTRAAAAAAAAAAAAAAAAW
WAAAAAAAAAAAAAAAAAAAAAAAAAAWWAAAAAWAATTCAAMTGTGGGTGACCCAAATTTTATTTAAAA
AAAAAAAAAAAATGGATCACTTTTGGGTGGTTGGAAAAAAAAAAAAAAAAAAATTGAAAATATAATGTTA
GTCATATGATTAATCATTAATTAATTCTTTTTTTTTTTTTTTTTATTTTTTATTTTTTTTTTTCAATATT
CCAATTATGACACACACTAACATCACAAAATACAAAATTTTGGGATCCACTACTATAACTTCGTATAATG
TATGCTATACGAAGTTATTTAATTAATTAAGATATCAAGCTTGTCCACAGAAAATGTTTCTAAACAAAAA
AAAAAAACCGAGTGATGAAAGCGCTTCTCACAAAATTATTTATGTAAAATATTTAATAAAATACATTATT
TAAATCTTTTTTATTTTTTTTAGTTGTTGATCTTTATCCGACTTTAAAAATAAAAAAATTGTAAAAAAAA
AAAAAGTTTATTTGTTTAATTTTATTGTTGTTTTTAATTTTTTACAACCATTAATTTATAAAACCAACAC
CTAACTATAATGAAATACAATTTGTATCTTGGAAAAAAAAAAATTAATAATATAAATAAAATGTAAACAA
GTATCCGGTGGAAGGAACTAACAGTTGCCTTATCCAGTTCAAAAAAAAAAAAAAAAAAAGAAATTAAATT
ACCATTTTATATTTAACTAAAATAAATTAAAAGGTTTATTTTAATAATAGATTTATTATTTTTTAAAAAT
CAATAATTAATGTTGGATAAGATGAACGAATAAAAGATAGAGTTTCAGGTCTTTTAAATGATGAGGATTT
ATGAATTCTTAAAAGTTTTGGGCAAGAGAAAATGATTTTAACGATTGAACCATCACTAATTGCAAAATCT
CTTGAACTAAGAGTTTTTAAGTTTGAAGCAAGTGGAGAATTACAAAGAGCAATCATAGAGTTATCAGTTA
AATCATAACAACAAGATAAAGATAAAGAACTAATATGATGTAAATTTTCAATCATACCTCTAAAAGAAAC
ATCATTCATACTTTTTGGATAAATTAAATCTAATGAATCTAAATTTGGAAATAGTAAACCAATATTTGGC
CGGCAGAGGCGGTTTGCGTATTGGGCGCTCTTCCGCTTCCTCGCTCACTGACTCGCTGCGCTCGGTCGTT
CGGCTGCGGCGAGCGGTATCAGCTCACTCAAAGGCGGTAATACGGTTATCCACAGAATCAGGGGATAACG
CAGGAAAGAACATGTGAGCAAAAGGCCAGCAAAAGGCCAGGAACCGTAAAAAGGCCGCGTTGCTGGCGTT
TTTCCATAGGCTCCGCCCCCCTGACGAGCATCACAAAAATCGACGCTCAAGTCAGAGGTGGCGAAACCCG
ACAGGACTATAAAGATACCAGGCGTTTCCCCCTGGAAGCTCCCTCGTGCGCTCTCCTGTTCCGACCCTGC
CGCTTACCGGATACCTGTCCGCCTTTCTCCCTTCGGGAAGCGTGGCGCTTTCTCATAGCTCACGCTGTAG
GTATCTCAGTTCGGTGTAGGTCGTTCGCTCCAAGCTGGGCTGTGTGCACGAACCCCCCGTTCAGCCCGAC
CGCTGCGCCTTATCCGGTAACTATCGTCTTGAGTCCAACCCGGTAAGACACGACTTATCGCCACTGGCAG
CAGCCACTGGTAACAGGATTAGCAGAGCGAGGTATGTAGGCGGTGCTACAGAGTTCTTGAAGTGGTGGCC
TAACTACGGCTACACTAGAAGAACAGTATTTGGTATCTGCGCTCTGCTGAAGCCAGTTACCTTCGGAAAA
AGAGTTGGTAGCTCTTGATCCGGCAAACAAACCACCGCTGGTAGCGGTGGTTTTTTTGTTTGCAAGCAGC
AGATTACGCGCAGAAAAAAAGGATCTCAAGAAGATCCTTTGATCTTTTCTACGGGGTCTGACGCTCAGTG
GAACGAAAACTCACGTTAAGGGATTTTGGTCATGAGATTATCAAAAAGGATCTTCACCTAGATCCTTTTA
AATTAAAAATGAAGTTTTAAATCAATCTAAAGTATATATGAGTAAACTTGGTCTGACAGTTACCAATGCT
TAATCAGTGAGGCACCTATCTCAGCGATCTGTCTATTTCGTTCATCCATAGTTGCCTGACTCCCCGTCGT
GTAGATAACTACGATACGGGAGGGCTTACCATCTGGCCCCAGTGCTGCAATGATACCGCGAGACCCACGC
TCACCGGCTCCAGATTTATCAGCAATAAACCAGCCAGCCGGAAGGGCCGAGCGCAGAAGTGGTCCTGCAA
CTTTATCCGCCTCCATCCAGTCTATTAATTGTTGCCGGGAAGCTAGAGTAAGTAGTTCGCCAGTTAATAG
TTTGCGCAACGTTGTTGCCATTGCTACAGGCATCGTGGTGTCACGCTCGTCGTTTGGTATGGCTTCATTC
AGCTCCGGTTCCCAACGATCAAGGCGAGTTACATGATCCCCCATGTTGTGCAAAAAAGCGGTTAGCTCCT
TCGGTCCTCCGATCGTTGTCAGAAGTAAGTTGGCCGCAGTGTTATCACTCATGGTTATGGCAGCACTGCA
TAATTCTCTTACTGTCATGCCATCCGTAAGATGCTTTTCTGTGACTGGTGAGTACTCAACCAAGTCATTC
TGAGAATAGTGTATGCGGCGACCGAGTTGCTCTTGCCCGGCGTCAATACGGGATAATACCGCGCCACATA
GCAGAACTTTAAAAGTGCTCATCATTGGAAAACGTTCTTCGGGGCGAAAACTCTCAAGGATCTTACCGCT
GTTGAGATCCAGTTCGATGTAACCCACTCGTGCACCCAACTGATCTTCAGCATCTTTTACTTTCACCAGC
GTTTCTGGGTGAGCAAAAACAGGAAGGCAAAATGCCGCAAAAAAGGGAATAAGGGCGACACGGAAATGTT
GAATACTCATACTCTTCCTTTTTCAATATTATTGAAGCATTTATCAGGGTTATTGTCTCATGAGCGGATA
CATATTTGAATGTATTTAGAAAAATAAACAAATAGGGGTTCCGCGCACATTTCCCCGAAAAGTGCCACCT
GACGCGCCCTGTAGCGGGATCA
